Addgene plasmid #105217: pISH-Sncg
Purpose: to generate a riboprobe for in situ hybridazation
Depositing lab: Peter Mombaerts. Depositing organization: Max Planck Research Unit for Neurogenetics. Publication: Hierarchical deconstruction of mouse olfactory sensory neurons: from whole mucosa to single-cell RNA-seq. Saraiva LR, Ibarra-Soria X, Khan M, Omura M, Scialdone A, Mombaerts P, Marioni JC, Logan DW. Sci Rep. 2015 Dec 16;5:18178. doi: 10.1038/srep18178. PubMed 26670777.
Backbone
  Vector backbone: pGEM-T
  Backbone manufacturer: Promega
  Backbone size w/o insert (bp): 3000
  Vector type: to ganerate riboprobe
Growth in bacteria
  Bacterial resistance: Ampicillin, 100 μg/mL
  Growth temperature: 37°C
  Growth strain: DH5alpha
  Copy number: High Copy
Gene/Insert
  Gene/Insert name: Sncg
  Species: M. musculus (mouse)
  Insert size (bp): 685
  Entrez Gene: Sncg (a.k.a. C79089, persyn)
  Cloning method: Unknown
  Sequencing primers: 5′ M13-rev; 3′ M13-for
Terms and licenses: Academic/Nonprofit Terms; Industry Terms: Not Available to Industry
Depositor comments: Linearize with SpeI, use T7 RNA polymerase for IVT.
How to cite: pISH-Sncg was a gift from Peter Mombaerts (Addgene plasmid # 105217 ; http://n2t.net/addgene:105217 ; RRID:Addgene_105217)
