[The description below was written by a language model from this plasmid's Addgene catalogue record and pLannotate feature annotations shown in this document.]
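Description:
pISH-Sncg is a bacterial cloning plasmid built on the Promega pGEM-T backbone (about 3 kb) and designed as an in vitro transcription template for making a riboprobe against mouse Sncg (gamma-synuclein, also called persyn) for in situ hybridization. It is maintained in E. coli as a high-copy plasmid through a ColE1/pUC-type origin and is selected with ampicillin via the β-lactamase gene and its native promoter. The backbone also carries an f1 phage origin, which can support single-stranded DNA production. Remnants of the lac region are present as well (lac promoter, operator, CAP site and split lacZα fragments), reflecting the blue/white screening cassette that the insert interrupts.

The 685 bp mouse Sncg insert sits in the cloning site between opposing T7 and SP6 phage promoters. In the annotated 3,687 nt sequence, the Sncg coding region occupies roughly 370 bp of the insert, so the remainder is presumably flanking transcript sequence. The coding region lies on the strand opposite to the T7 promoter, so transcription from T7 yields RNA complementary to the Sncg mRNA, that is, an antisense probe. This agrees with the depositor's note that the template is linearized with SpeI and transcribed with T7 RNA polymerase. The SP6 promoter on the other side would in principle give the sense strand, although the record does not describe that use. A short annotated match to a hornet peptide near the SP6 side is almost certainly a spurious hit in polylinker sequence. The cloning method is not recorded. The associated work concerns gene expression in mouse olfactory sensory neurons.
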