Features (pLannotate 1.2.2; 14 found; start..end, strand, type, name):
     24..42      +  promoter       T7 promoter: promoter for bacteriophage T7 RNA polymerase
    320..688     -  CDS            Sncg: SYUG_MOUSE - Also known as Persyn. Experimental evidence at protein level: Swiss-Prot protein existence level 1. Plays a role in neurofilament network integrity. May be involved in modulating axonal architecture during development and in the adult. In vitro, increases the susceptibility of neurofilament-H to calcium-dependent proteases. May also function in modulating the keratin network in skin. Activates the MAPK and Elk-1 signal transduction pathway (By similarity). From Mus musculus (Mouse).
    787..840     -  CDS            VESPI_VESMG (fragment): Experimental evidence at protein level: Swiss-Prot protein existence level 1. Shows contractile activity on isolated ileum smooth muscle. From Vespa magnifica (Hornet).
    852..870     -  promoter       SP6 promoter: promoter for bacteriophage SP6 RNA polymerase
    912..928     -  protein_bind   lac operator: The lac repressor binds to the lac operator to inhibit transcription in E. coli. This inhibition can be relieved by adding lactose or isopropyl-β-D-thiogalactopyranoside (IPTG). lac repressor encoded by lacI
    936..966     -  promoter       lac promoter: promoter for the E. coli lac operon
    981..1002    -  protein_bind   CAP binding site: CAP binding activates transcription in the presence of cAMP. E. coli catabolite activator protein
   1015..1107    -  CDS            lacI (fragment): lac repressor; lacI; The lac repressor binds to the lac operator to inhibit transcription in E. coli. This inhibition can be relieved by adding lactose or isopropyl-β-D-thiogalactopyranoside (IPTG).
   1290..1878    -  rep_origin     ori: high-copy-number ColE1/pMB1/pBR322/pUC origin of replication
   2049..2909    -  CDS            AmpR: β-lactamase; bla; confers resistance to ampicillin, carbenicillin, and related antibiotics
   2910..3014    -  promoter       AmpR promoter: bla
   3041..3091    +  misc_feature   bom (fragment): basis of mobility region from pBR322
   3119..3547    -  rep_origin     f1 ori (sequence partly withheld): f1 bacteriophage origin of replication; arrow indicates direction of (+) strand synthesis
   3551..21      -  CDS            lacZα (fragment) (across the origin): LacZα fragment of β-galactosidase; lacZ fragment
>Addgene plasmid #105217 | pISH-Sncg | addgene full sequence | sequence record 203497 | Addgene NGS Result
GTAAAACGACGGCCAGTGAATTGTAATACGACTCACTATAGGGCGAATTGGGCCCGACGTCGCATGCTCC
CGGCCGCCATGGCCGCGGGATTTCACAGCAGCATCTGATTGGTGATCAGAGGACCATAGGGTAAAAGGAG
CCAGCAGGGGGTGCTGGCGCTGGCAGTAGCGTGTGTGGACTTGTGGCACTGGGCTAGGGACAGAGAACTT
GGGCAACCTGCAGGGCACTCTAGGCAGGGCATTCAGTGTGCCAGGTTGAGACAGGGTCCAAGGCAGAGGG
GTGTCCCTTGAGCCTCTGTGGTTGGCTGGCAGCCTTCTAGTCTTCTCCACTCTTGGCCTCTTCATTCTCC
TCTTGCTCTTTGGCTTCTTGGTCCTGTGCAGGGGGTTCCAAGTCCTCCTTGCGCACCACCCCGGTGGTGA
CCACGATGTTTTCAGCCTCCTCCACGGTCTTGTTGGCCACTGTGTTGACGCTGCTGACCACAGCTTCACT
CACGGCATTGGCCTGCTCCTTGGTCTTCTCAGCCACTGAGGTGACACTTTGTACCACGTTCTCCTTGGTT
TTGGTGCCCACATACATAACCCCCTCCTTGGTCTTCTCAGCTGCCTCCGTTACTCCCTGCTTGGTCTTTT
CTACAGCACCCACAACACCTTCCTTGGCAATGGAGAAGCCTTTCTTGAAGACGTCCATGGTGTTTGCAAG
GATGGAACCTGGCTGCTGCAAGCTATGGACTGGAGTGCTGCCGCAGCCGCTGTCTCTGCTGCTACTGCCT
CTTATTGAATCACTAGTGCGGCCGCCTGCAGGTCGACCATATGGGAGAGCTCCCAACGCGTTGGATGCAT
AGCTTGAGTATTCTATAGTGTCACCTAAATAGCTTGGCGTAATCATGGTCATAGCTGTTTCCTGTGTGAA
ATTGTTATCCGCTCACAATTCCACACAACATACGAGCCGGAAGCATAAAGTGTAAAGCCTGGGGTGCCTA
ATGAGTGAGCTAACTCACATTAATTGCGTTGCGCTCACTGCCCGCTTTCCAGTCGGGAAACCTGTCGTGC
CAGCTGCATTAATGAATCGGCCAACGCGCGGGGAGAGGCGGTTTGCGTATTGGGCGCTCTTCCGCTTCCT
CGCTCACTGACTCGCTGCGCTCGGTCGTTCGGCTGCGGCGAGCGGTATCAGCTCACTCAAAGGCGGTAAT
ACGGTTATCCACAGAATCAGGGGATAACGCAGGAAAGAACATGTGAGCAAAAGGCCAGCAAAAGGCCAGG
AACCGTAAAAAGGCCGCGTTGCTGGCGTTTTTCCATAGGCTCCGCCCCCCTGACGAGCATCACAAAAATC
GACGCTCAAGTCAGAGGTGGCGAAACCCGACAGGACTATAAAGATACCAGGCGTTTCCCCCTGGAAGCTC
CCTCGTGCGCTCTCCTGTTCCGACCCTGCCGCTTACCGGATACCTGTCCGCCTTTCTCCCTTCGGGAAGC
GTGGCGCTTTCTCATAGCTCACGCTGTAGGTATCTCAGTTCGGTGTAGGTCGTTCGCTCCAAGCTGGGCT
GTGTGCACGAACCCCCCGTTCAGCCCGACCGCTGCGCCTTATCCGGTAACTATCGTCTTGAGTCCAACCC
GGTAAGACACGACTTATCGCCACTGGCAGCAGCCACTGGTAACAGGATTAGCAGAGCGAGGTATGTAGGC
GGTGCTACAGAGTTCTTGAAGTGGTGGCCTAACTACGGCTACACTAGAAGAACAGTATTTGGTATCTGCG
CTCTGCTGAAGCCAGTTACCTTCGGAAAAAGAGTTGGTAGCTCTTGATCCGGCAAACAAACCACCGCTGG
TAGCGGTGGTTTTTTTGTTTGCAAGCAGCAGATTACGCGCAGAAAAAAAGGATCTCAAGAAGATCCTTTG
ATCTTTTCTACGGGGTCTGACGCTCAGTGGAACGAAAACTCACGTTAAGGGATTTTGGTCATGAGATTAT
CAAAAAGGATCTTCACCTAGATCCTTTTAAATTAAAAATGAAGTTTTAAATCAATCTAAAGTATATATGA
GTAAACTTGGTCTGACAGTTACCAATGCTTAATCAGTGAGGCACCTATCTCAGCGATCTGTCTATTTCGT
TCATCCATAGTTGCCTGACTCCCCGTCGTGTAGATAACTACGATACGGGAGGGCTTACCATCTGGCCCCA
GTGCTGCAATGATACCGCGAGACCCACGCTCACCGGCTCCAGATTTATCAGCAATAAACCAGCCAGCCGG
AAGGGCCGAGCGCAGAAGTGGTCCTGCAACTTTATCCGCCTCCATCCAGTCTATTAATTGTTGCCGGGAA
GCTAGAGTAAGTAGTTCGCCAGTTAATAGTTTGCGCAACGTTGTTGCCATTGCTACAGGCATCGTGGTGT
CACGCTCGTCGTTTGGTATGGCTTCATTCAGCTCCGGTTCCCAACGATCAAGGCGAGTTACATGATCCCC
CATGTTGTGCAAAAAAGCGGTTAGCTCCTTCGGTCCTCCGATCGTTGTCAGAAGTAAGTTGGCCGCAGTG
TTATCACTCATGGTTATGGCAGCACTGCATAATTCTCTTACTGTCATGCCATCCGTAAGATGCTTTTCTG
TGACTGGTGAGTACTCAACCAAGTCATTCTGAGAATAGTGTATGCGGCGACCGAGTTGCTCTTGCCCGGC
GTCAATACGGGATAATACCGCGCCACATAGCAGAACTTTAAAAGTGCTCATCATTGGAAAACGTTCTTCG
GGGCGAAAACTCTCAAGGATCTTACCGCTGTTGAGATCCAGTTCGATGTAACCCACTCGTGCACCCAACT
GATCTTCAGCATCTTTTACTTTCACCAGCGTTTCTGGGTGAGCAAAAACAGGAAGGCAAAATGCCGCAAA
AAAGGGAATAAGGGCGACACGGAAATGTTGAATACTCATACTCTTCCTTTTTCAATATTATTGAAGCATT
TATCAGGGTTATTGTCTCATGAGCGGATACATATTTGAATGTATTTAGAAAAATAAACAAATAGGGGTTC
CGCGCACATTTCCCCGAAAAGTGCCACCTGATGCGGTGTGAAATACCGCACAGATGCGTAAGGAGAAAAT
ACCGCATCAGGAAATTGTAAGCGTTAATATTTTGTTAAAATTCGCGTTAAATTTTTGTTAAATCAGCTCA
TTTTTTAACCAATAGGCCGAAATCGGCAAAATCCCTTATAAATCAAAAGAATAGACCGAGATAGGGT
[37 nt withheld, positions 3218-3254]
AAAGAACGTGGACTCCAACGTCAAAGG
[49 nt withheld, positions 3282-3330]
T
[91 nt withheld, positions 3332-3422]
G
[124 nt withheld, positions 3424-3547]
CCATTCGCCATTCAGGCTGCGCAACTGTTGGGAAGGGCGATCGGTGCGGGCCTCTTCGCTATTACGCCAG
CTGGCGAAAGGGGGATGTGCTGCAAGGCGATTAAGTTGGGTAACGCCAGGGTTTTCCCAGTCACGACGTT
