>Addgene plasmid #105217 | pISH-Sncg | depositor partial sequence | sequence record 199698 | insert: sequenced with M13-for primer
ACGTCGCATGCTCCCGGCCGCCATGGCCGCGGGATTTCACAGCAGCATCTGATTGGTGATCAGAGGACCA
TAGGGTAAAAGGAGCCAGCAGGGGGTGCTGGCGCTGGCAGTAGCGTGTGTGGACTTGTGGCACTGGGCTA
GGGACAGAGAACTTGGGCAACCTGCAGGGCACTCTAGGCAGGGCATTCAGTGTGCCAGGTTGAGACAGGG
TCCAAGGCAGAGGGGTGTCCCTTGAGCCTCTGTGGTTGGCTGGCAGCCTTCTAGTCTTCTCCACTCTTGG
CCTCTTCATTCTCCTCTTGCTCTTTGGCTTCTTGGTCCTGTGCAGGGGGTTCCAAGTCCTCCTTGCGCAC
CACCCCGGTGGTGACCACGATGTTTTCAGCCTCCTCCACGGTCTTGTTGGCCACTGTGTTGACGCTGCTG
ACCACAGCTTCACTCACGGCATTGGCCTGCTCCTTGGTCTTCTCAGCCACTGAGGTGACACTTTGTACCA
CGTTCTCCTTGGTTTTGGTGCCCACATACATAACCCCCTCCTTGGTCTTCTCAGCTGCCTCCGTTACTCC
CTGCTTGGTCTTTTCTACAGCACCCACAACACCTTCCTTGGCAATGGAGAAGCCTTTCTTGAAGACGTCC
ATGGTGTTTGCAAGGATGGAACCTGGCTGCTGCAAGCTATGGACTGGAGTGCTGCCGCAGCCGCTGTCTC
TGCTGCTACTGCCTCTTATTGAATCACTAGTGCGGCCGCCTGCAGGTCGACCATATGGGAGAGCTCCCAA
CGCGTTGGATGCATAGCTTGAGTATTCTAT
